>Addgene plasmid #51673 | M3938 trp1::ADE2 Disruptor Converter | depositor full sequence | sequence record 79094 | M3938 trp1::ADE2 Disruptor Converter sequence 7268 bps
GAATTCCCGGGGATCCGGTGATTGATTGAGCAAGCTAATTCGGTCGAAAAAAGAAAAGGAGAGGGCCAAG
AGGGAGGGCATTGGTGACTATTGAGCACGTGAGTATACGTGATTAAGCACACAAAGGCAGCTTGGAGTAT
GTCTGTTATTAATTTCACAGGTAGTTCTGGTCCATTGGTGAAAGTTTGCGGCTTGCAGAGCACAGAGGCC
GCAGAATGTGCTCTAGATTCCGATGCTGACTTGCTGGGTATTATATGTGTGCCCAATAGAAAGAGAACAA
TTGACCCGGTTATTGCAAGGAAAATTTCAAGTCTTGTAAAAGCATATAAAAATAGTTCAGGCACTCCGAA
ATACTTGGTTGGCGTGTTTCGTAATCAACCTAAGGAGGATGTTTTGGCTCTGGTCAATGATTACGGCATT
GATGATCCGGGATCTTTTTACTCAAATTTACAGTTTTGATATCTTGGCGTTTTTCCTCACATTTATTACA
AAAGAAAGTGGGCAGGATTTGCCCTTCACAAAATCTCTGTCCAGGAGAAGAACGTATTTGACCAGAATTG
CTCAATCTTCTTCATTGAGACAGTTTTTACAACTGAGTACACGCCCTAATATAAGGATTCTGGGAGGTAA
TGGGCAGGGTACTGGAAATTCCAATTATCCCGAATTTACAAACGCATCCTCAGTCATCTCACCCAAGCTA
AGGGCTTCTCCTCTACTAGAAAGAAGGGCGTCAAAAATCTGCTATGCTATTACGAAATTACTCTATAGGT
TAGAATGTCATCCCATAGGTATGGCCCTTTTAAAGAAGTATCTCCACAATCAATTGCGAGAAGCCTATCT
AGAATCAAAACGACACTTTATTTCCAAAAAGGGAGATTCGACCAACACTTCCTCTACCATTGCATCATCA
TCTTTCGCTGGCGCATCTGTTCCTCTATCTTCAAACGAATCAGGAATGCTAAACGGCTTGAAGCAAATTA
ACGAACAACAAGAATCTACATTAGAAACCACTCAAAAGGAAGACTAGTAACGCCGTATCGTGATTAACGT
ATTACATAAGTTACAGGATTCATGCTTATGGGTTAGCTATTTCGCCCAATGTGTCCATCTGACATTACTA
TTTTGCATTTTAATTTAATTAGAACTTGACTAGCGCACTACCAGTATATCATCTCATTTCCGTAAATACC
AAATGTATTATATATTGAAAGCTTTTGACCAGGTTATTATAAAAGAAACTTCATGCTCGAAAAAGATCAT
TTCGAAAAGTTGCCTAGTTTCATGAAATTTTAAAGCAGTTTATATAAATTTTACCTTTTGATGCGGAATT
GACTTTTTCTTGAATAATACATAACTTTTCTTAAAAGAATCAAAGACAGATAAAATTTAAGAGATATTAA
ATATTAGTGAGAAGCCGAGAATTTTGTAACACCAACATAACACTGACATCTTTAACAACTTTTAATTATG
ATACATTTCTTACGTCATGATTGATTATTACAGCTATGCTGACAAATGACTCTTGTTGCATGGCTACGAA
CCGGGTAATACTAAGTGATTGACTCTTGCTGACCTTTTATTAAGAACTAAATGGACAATATTATGGAGCA
TTTCATGTATAAATTGGTGCGTAAAATCGTTGGATCTCTCTTCTAAGTACATCCTACTATAACAATCAAG
AAAAACAAGAAAATCGGACAAAACAATCAAGTATGGATTCTAGAACAGTTGGTATATTAGGAGGGGGACA
ATTGGGACGTATGATTGTTGAGGCAGCAAACAGGCTCAACATTAAGACGGTAATACTAGATGCTGAAAAT
TCTCCTGCCAAACAAATAAGCAACTCCAATGACCACGTTAATGGCTCCTTTTCCAATCCTCTTGATATCG
AAAAACTAGCTGAAAAATGTGATGTGCTAACGATTGAGATTGAGCATGTTGATGTTCCTACACTAAAGAA
TCTTCAAGTAAAACATCCCAAATTAAAAATTTACCCTTCTCCAGAAACAATCAGATTGATACAAGACAAA
TATATTCAAAAAGAGCATTTAATCAAAAATGGTATAGCAGTTACCCAAAGTGTTCCTGTGGAACAAGCCA
GTGAGACGTCCCTATTGAATGTTGGAAGAGATTTGGGTTTTCCATTCGTCTTGAAGTCGAGGACTTTGGC
ATACGATGGAAGAGGTAACTTCGTTGTAAAGAATAAGGAAATGATTCCGGAAGCTTTGGAAGTACTGAAG
GATCGTCCTTTGTACGCCGAAAAATGGGCACCATTTACTAAAGAATTAGCAGTCATGATTGTGAGATCTG
TTAACGGTTTAGTGTTTTCTTACCCAATTGTAGAGACTATCCACAAGGACAATATTTGTGACTTATGTTA
TGCGCCTGCTAGAGTTCCGGACTCCGTTCAACTTAAGGCGAAGTTGTTGGCAGAAAATGCAATCAAATCT
TTTCCCGGTTGTGGTATATTTGGTGTGGAAATGTTCTATTTAGAAACAGGGGAATTGCTTATTAACGAAA
TTGCCCCAAGGCCTCACAACTCTGGACATTATACCATTGATGCTTGCGTCACTTCTCAATTTGAAGCTCA
TTTGAGATCAATATTGGATTTGCCAATGCCAAAGAATTTCACATCTTTCTCCACCATTACAACGAACGCC
ATTATGCTAAATGTTCTTGGAGACAAACATACAAAAGATAAAGAGCTAGAAACTTGCGAAAGAGCATTGG
CGACTCCAGGTTCCTCAGTGTACTTATATGGAAAAGAGTCTAGACCTAACAGAAAAGTAGGTCACATAAA
TATTATTGCCTCCAGTATGGCGGAATGTGAACAAAGGCTGAACTACATTACAGGTAGAACTGATATTCCA
ATCAAAATCTCTGTCGCTCAAAAGTTGGACTTGGAAGCAATGGTCAAACCATTGGTTGGAATCATCATGG
GATCAGACTCTGACTTGCCGGTAATGTCTGCCGCATGTGCGGTTTTAAAAGATTTTGGCGTTCCATTTGA
AGTGACAATAGTCTCTGCTCATAGAACTCCACATAGGATGTCAGCATATGCTATTTCCGCAAGCAAGCGT
GGAATTAAAACAATTATCGCTGGAGCTGGTGGGGCTGCTCACTTGCCAGGTATGGTGGCTGCAATGACAC
CACTTCCTGTCATCGGTGTGCCCGTAAAAGGTTCTTGTCTAGATGGAGTAGATTCTTTACATTCAATTGT
GCAAATGCCTAGAGGTGTTCCAGTAGCTACCGTCGCTATTAATAATAGTACGAACGCTGCGCTGTTGGCT
GTCAGACTGCTTGGCGCTTATGATTCAAGTTATACAACGAAAATGGAACAGTTTTTATTAAAGCAAGAAG
AAGAAGTTCTTGTCAAAGCACAAAAGTTAGAAACTGTCGGTTACGAAGCTTATCTAGAAAACAAGTAATA
TATAAGTTTATTGATATACTTGTACAGCAAATAATTATAAAATGATATACCTATTTTTTAGGCTTTGTTA
TGATTACATCAAATGTGGACTTCATACATAGAAATCAACGCTTACAGGTGTCCTTTTTTAAGAATTTCAT
ACATAAGATCACTTATTATACATACATACATATCCAGTAACAAGAAGCAAGGAATAATTACCTGCTTAAG
TCTGCGATTAAAAAAATAACGTTTCGATACAGTTCATATAAGGCGGCTCAATGCAGAACCGAGGATAGCG
CTACGTCAGGATATCTTTGTAGTTCCCAAATATAAATGCGACAATATAGTTTCTTTCTTTCATATCAATA
ATATCCTTTTCTCCACTGAAATCACGAATCAAACCTGGAGCAAAAACTAAAGCCAAATTATAAAGCGTCA
TTCGATTCCAGTGACTGTACCGTGTAACCTTTTCTATATGTTCACTCAGTACTCTTAACACCCTATAATG
TTCCCTTGGAAGGTCTTCCAATATGTTTTTTAAAGCGCTCTTGCTCGACATATAAGTGTCCGAATTCTTT
GCTTCTAAGGACAACTTTCCTCCAACAAATGGCAAGTTTTCCATCATTTTTTTAGATTTAACTAACCTCA
TCAACGGCTCGTATATTTGAAAGGTAAAGATAGGGTTGGGGAGCTTTCTTAAGTATCGCTTCAACACACC
AGTAACAACGTTGAGATCCCGGATCATCGTCCAACTGCATGGAGATGAGTCGTGGCAAGAATACCAAGAG
TTCCTCGGTTTGCCAGTTATTAAAAGACTCGTATTTCCAAAAGACTGCAACATACTACTCAGTGCAGCTT
CACAGAAACCTCATTCGTTTATTCCCTTGTTTGATTCAGAAGCAGGTGGGACAGGTGAACTTTTGGATTG
GAACTCGATTTCTGACTGGGTTGGAAGGCAAGAGAGCCCCGAAAGCTTACATTTTATGTTAGCTGGTGGA
CTGACGCCAGAAAATGTTGGTGATGCGCTTAGATTAAATGGCGTTATTGGTGTTGATGTAAGCGGAGGTG
TGGAGACAAATGGTGTAAAAGACTCTAACAAAATAGCAAATTTCGTCAAAAATGCTAAGAAATAGGTTAT
TACTGAGTAGTATTTATTTAAGTATTGTTTGTGCACTTGCCCTTGCTCAATCAATCACCGGATCCGTCGA
CCTGCAGCCAAGCTAGCTTGGCGTAATCATGGTCATAGCTGTTTCCTGTGTGAAATTGTTATCCGCTCAC
AATTCCACACAACATACGAGCCGGAAGCATAAAGTGTAAAGCCTGGGGTGCCTAATGAGTGAGCTAACTC
ACATTAATTGCGTTGCGCTCACTGCCCGCTTTCCAGTCGGGAAACCTGTCGTGCCAGCTGCATTAATGAA
TCGGCCAACGCGCGGGGAGAGGCGGTTTGCGTATTGGGCGCTCTTCCGCTTCCTCGCTCACTGACTCGCT
GCGCTCGGTCGTTCGGCTGCGGCGAGCGGTATCAGCTCACTCAAAGGCGGTAATACGGTTATCCACAGAA
TCAGGGGATAACGCAGGAAAGAACATGTGAGCAAAAGGCCAGCAAAAGGCCAGGAACCGTAAAAAGGCCG
CGTTGCTGGCGTTTTTCCATAGGCTCCGCCCCCCTGACGAGCATCACAAAAATCGACGCTCAAGTCAGAG
GTGGCGAAACCCGACAGGACTATAAAGATACCAGGCGTTTCCCCCTGGAAGCTCCCTCGTGCGCTCTCCT
GTTCCGACCCTGCCGCTTACCGGATACCTGTCCGCCTTTCTCCCTTCGGGAAGCGTGGCGCTTTCTCATA
GCTCACGCTGTAGGTATCTCAGTTCGGTGTAGGTCGTTCGCTCCAAGCTGGGCTGTGTGCACGAACCCCC
CGTTCAGCCCGACCGCTGCGCCTTATCCGGTAACTATCGTCTTGAGTCCAACCCGGTAAGACACGACTTA
TCGCCACTGGCAGCAGCCACTGGTAACAGGATTAGCAGAGCGAGGTATGTAGGCGGTGCTACAGAGTTCT
TGAAGTGGTGGCCTAACTACGGCTACACTAGAAGGACAGTATTTGGTATCTGCGCTCTGCTGAAGCCAGT
TACCTTCGGAAAAAGAGTTGGTAGCTCTTGATCCGGCAAACAAACCACCGCTGGTAGCGGTGGTTTTTTT
GTTTGCAAGCAGCAGATTACGCGCAGAAAAAAAGGATCTCAAGAAGATCCTTTGATCTTTTCTACGGGGT
CTGACGCTCAGTGGAACGAAAACTCACGTTAAGGGATTTTGGTCATGAGATTATCAAAAAGGATCTTCAC
CTAGATCCTTTTAAATTAAAAATGAAGTTTTAAATCAATCTAAAGTATATATGAGTAAACTTGGTCTGAC
AGTTACCAATGCTTAATCAGTGAGGCACCTATCTCAGCGATCTGTCTATTTCGTTCATCCATAGTTGCCT
GACTCCCCGTCGTGTAGATAACTACGATACGGGAGGGCTTACCATCTGGCCCCAGTGCTGCAATGATACC
GCGAGACCCACGCTCACCGGCTCCAGATTTATCAGCAATAAACCAGCCAGCCGGAAGGGCCGAGCGCAGA
AGTGGTCCTGCAACTTTATCCGCCTCCATCCAGTCTATTAATTGTTGCCGGGAAGCTAGAGTAAGTAGTT
CGCCAGTTAATAGTTTGCGCAACGTTGTTGCCATTGCTACAGGCATCGTGGTGTCACGCTCGTCGTTTGG
TATGGCTTCATTCAGCTCCGGTTCCCAACGATCAAGGCGAGTTACATGATCCCCCATGTTGTGCAAAAAA
GCGGTTAGCTCCTTCGGTCCTCCGATCGTTGTCAGAAGTAAGTTGGCCGCAGTGTTATCACTCATGGTTA
TGGCAGCACTGCATAATTCTCTTACTGTCATGCCATCCGTAAGATGCTTTTCTGTGACTGGTGAGTACTC
AACCAAGTCATTCTGAGAATAGTGTATGCGGCGACCGAGTTGCTCTTGCCCGGCGTCAATACGGGATAAT
ACCGCGCCACATAGCAGAACTTTAAAAGTGCTCATCATTGGAAAACGTTCTTCGGGGCGAAAACTCTCAA
GGATCTTACCGCTGTTGAGATCCAGTTCGATGTAACCCACTCGTGCACCCAACTGATCTTCAGCATCTTT
TACTTTCACCAGCGTTTCTGGGTGAGCAAAAACAGGAAGGCAAAATGCCGCAAAAAAGGGAATAAGGGCG
ACACGGAAATGTTGAATACTCATACTCTTCCTTTTTCAATATTATTGAAGCATTTATCAGGGTTATTGTC
TCATGAGCGGATACATATTTGAATGTATTTAGAAAAATAAACAAATAGGGGTTCCGCGCACATTTCCCCG
AAAAGTGCCACCTGACGTCTAAGAAACCATTATTATCATGACATTAACCTATAAAAATAGGCGTATCACG
AGGCCCTTTCGTCTCGCGCGTTTCGGTGATGACGGTGAAAACCTCTGACACATGCAGCTCCCGGAGACGG
TCACAGCTTGTCTGTAAGCGGATGCCGGGAGCAGACAAGCCCGTCAGGGCGCGTCAGCGGGTGTTGGCGG
GTGTCGGGGCTGGCTTAACTATGCGGCATCAGAGCAGATTGTACTGAGAGTGCACCATATGCGGTGTGAA
ATACCGCACAGATGCGTAAGGAGAAAATACCGCATCAGGCGCCATTCGCCATTCAGGCTGCGCAACTGTT
GGGAAGGGCGATCGGTGCGGGCCTCTTCGCTATTACGCCAGCTGGCGAAAGGGGGATGTGCTGCAAGGCG
ATTAAGTTGGGTAACGCCAGGGTTTTCCCAGTCACGACGTTGTAAAACGACGGCCAGT
Features (pLannotate 1.2.2; 17 found; start..end, strand, type, name):
     37..138     +  promoter       TRP1 promoter: S. cerevisiae TRP1
    139..423     +  CDS            TRP1 (fragment): phosphoribosylanthranilate isomerase, required for tryptophan biosynthesis; S. cerevisiae TRP1; yeast auxotrophic marker
    431..1024    +  CDS            AFI1 (fragment): AFI1_YEAST - Experimental evidence at protein level: Swiss-Prot protein existence level 1. Involved in actin patch polarization. Required for maintaining a proper budding pattern in yeast cells. Required for proper polarized localization of the ADP-ribosylation factor ARF3 at the plasma membrane. From Saccharomyces cerevisiae (strain ATCC 204508 / S288c) (Baker's yeast).
   1337..1712    +  promoter       ADE2 promoter: S. cerevisiae ADE2
   1713..3428    +  CDS            ADE2: phosphoribosylaminoimidazole carboxylase, required for adenine biosynthesis; S. cerevisiae ADE2; yeast auxotrophic marker
   3714..4151    -  CDS            RGA1 (fragment): RGA1_YEAST - Also known as DBM1, THE1. Experimental evidence at protein level: Swiss-Prot protein existence level 1. GTPase-activating protein (GAP) for CDC42 and/or RHO1. Negative regulator of the pheromone-response pathway through the STE20 protein kinase; acts at a step between the G-protein and the MAP kinase module. Dominant suppressor of bud emergence defect caused by deletion of IPL2/BEM2. Involved in the control of polarized cell growth and proper bud site selection. From Saccharomyces cerevisiae (strain ATCC 204508 / S288c) (Baker's yeast).
   4156..4545    +  CDS            TRP1 (fragment): phosphoribosylanthranilate isomerase, required for tryptophan biosynthesis; S. cerevisiae TRP1; yeast auxotrophic marker
   4676..4692    -  protein_bind   lac operator: The lac repressor binds to the lac operator to inhibit transcription in E. coli. This inhibition can be relieved by adding lactose or isopropyl-β-D-thiogalactopyranoside (IPTG). lac repressor encoded by lacI
   4700..4730    -  promoter       lac promoter: promoter for the E. coli lac operon
   4745..4766    -  protein_bind   CAP binding site: CAP binding activates transcription in the presence of cAMP. E. coli catabolite activator protein
   4779..4871    -  CDS            lacI (fragment): lac repressor; lacI; The lac repressor binds to the lac operator to inhibit transcription in E. coli. This inhibition can be relieved by adding lactose or isopropyl-β-D-thiogalactopyranoside (IPTG).
   5054..5642    -  rep_origin     ori: high-copy-number ColE1/pMB1/pBR322/pUC origin of replication
   5813..6673    -  CDS            AmpR: β-lactamase; bla; confers resistance to ampicillin, carbenicillin, and related antibiotics
   6674..6778    -  promoter       AmpR promoter: bla
   6873..6908    +  CDS            rop (fragment): Rop protein, which maintains plasmids at low copy number; rop
   7010..7109    +  misc_feature   bom (fragment): basis of mobility region from pBR322
   7115..4       -  CDS            lacZα (fragment) (across the origin): LacZα fragment of β-galactosidase; lacZ fragment
