[The description below was written by a language model from this plasmid's Addgene catalogue record and pLannotate feature annotations shown in this document.]
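Description:
M3938 trp1::ADE2 Disruptor Converter is a 7,268 bp budding yeast "marker swap" plasmid built on the YDpW backbone, designed to convert an existing TRP1 marker in a yeast strain or plasmid into ADE2. It is propagated in E. coli through a high-copy ColE1/pUC-type origin with ampicillin selection (AmpR under its own bla promoter). The bacterial portion also carries pUC-style remnants, including the lac promoter and operator, a CAP binding site, and fragments of lacZα, lacI, rop and bom. No yeast replication origin or centromere is annotated, which fits a construct meant to supply a linear fragment for chromosomal or plasmid-borne recombination rather than to replicate autonomously in yeast.

The payload is a roughly 3.6 kb S. cerevisiae genomic fragment containing ADE2, blunted and inserted into the EcoRV site within the TRP1 gene of YDpW, destroying the site at both junctions. The feature table reflects this. The TRP1 promoter and a 5′ TRP1 coding fragment lie upstream, and a 3′ TRP1 coding fragment lies downstream. Between them sit the native ADE2 promoter and the complete ADE2 open reading frame (phosphoribosylaminoimidazole carboxylase, needed for adenine biosynthesis). Partial AFI1 and RGA1 sequences flank ADE2; these appear to be neighbouring genomic sequence carried along on the fragment and are not intended payloads.

The split TRP1 halves act as homology arms. Recombination with a resident TRP1 marker, for example at a gene disruption, interrupts TRP1 with ADE2, so transformants can be selected for adenine prototrophy in an ade2 host and become tryptophan auxotrophs. This frees TRP1 for reuse and lets markers be exchanged without rebuilding the original disruption.
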