Addgene plasmid #51673: M3938 trp1::ADE2 Disruptor Converter
Purpose: Yeast marker swap plasmid for converting TRP1 to ADE2
Depositing lab: David Stillman. Depositing organization: University of Utah. Publication: New 'marker swap' plasmids for converting selectable markers on budding yeast gene disruptions and plasmids. Voth WP, Jiang YW, Stillman DJ. Yeast. 2003 Aug;20(11):985-93. 10.1002/yea.1018 PubMed 12898713.
Backbone
  Vector backbone: YDpW
  Total vector size (bp): 7268
  Vector type: Yeast Expression ; yeast marker swap
  Selectable markers: ADE2
Growth in bacteria
  Bacterial resistance: Ampicillin, 100 μg/mL
  Growth temperature: 37°C
  Growth strain: DH5alpha
  Copy number: Unknown
Gene/Insert
  Gene/Insert name: ADE2
  Species: S. cerevisiae (budding yeast)
  Entrez Gene: ADE2 (a.k.a. YOR128C)
  Promoter: ADE2
  Cloning method: Restriction Enzyme; 5′ cloning site EcoRV (destroyed during cloning); 3′ cloning site EcoRV (destroyed during cloning)
  Sequencing primers: 5′ M13-F20; 3′ M13R
Terms and licenses: Academic/Nonprofit Terms; Industry Terms: Not Available to Industry
Depositor comments: Plasmid M3938 (trp1::ADE2 ) was made by cutting YDp-W with EcoRV and inserting a 3.6 kb BamHI (blunted with Klenow) fragment containing ADE2 from plasmid M1144.
How to cite: M3938 trp1::ADE2 Disruptor Converter was a gift from David Stillman (Addgene plasmid # 51673 ; http://n2t.net/addgene:51673 ; RRID:Addgene_51673)
