>Addgene plasmid #51673 | M3938 trp1::ADE2 Disruptor Converter | addgene partial sequence | sequence record 81288 | M13-Rev 5'-CAGGAAACAGCTATGACC-3'
GGATCCGGTGATTGATTGAGCAAGGGCAAGTGCACAAACAATACTTAAATAAATACTACTCAGTAATAAC
CTATTTCTTAGCATTTTTGACGAAATTTGCTATTTTGTTAGAGTCTTTTACACCATTTGTCTCCACACCT
CCGCTTACATCAACACCAATAACGCCATTTAATCTAAGCGCATCACCAACATTTTCTGGCGTCAGTCCAC
CAGCTAACATAAAATGTAAGCTTTCGGGGCTCTCTTGCCTTCCAACCCAGTCAGAAATCGAGTTCCAATC
CAAAAGTTCACCTGTCCCACCTGCTTCTGAATCAAACAAGGGAATAAACGAATGAGGTTTCTGTGAAGCT
GCACTGAGTAGTATGTTGCAGTCTTTTGGAAATACGAGTCTTTTAATAACTGGCAAACCGAGGAACTCTT
GGTATTCTTGCCACGACTCATCTCCATGCAGTTGGACGATGATCCGGGATCTCAACGTTGTTACTGGTGT
GTTGAAGCGATACTTAAGAAAGCTCCCCAACCCTATCTTTACCTTTCAAATATACGAGCCGTTGATGAGG
TTAGTTAAATCTAAAAAAATGATGGAAAACTTGCCATTTGTTGGAGGAAAGTTGTCCTTAGAAGCAAAGA
ATTCGGACACTTATATGTCGAGCAAGAGCGCTTTAAAAAACATATTGGAAGACCTTCCAAGGGAACATTA
TAGGGTGTTAAGAGTACTGAGTGAACATATAGAAAAGGTTACACGGTACAGTCACTGGAATCGAATGACG
CTTTATAATTTGGCTTTAGTTTTTGCTCCAGGTTTGATTCGTGATTTCAGTGGAGAAAAGGATATTATTG
ATATGAAAGAAAGAAACTATATTGTCGCATTTATATTTGGGAACTACAAAGATATCCTGACGTAGCGCTA
TCCTCGGTTCTGCATTGAGCCGCCTTATATGAACTGTATCGAAACG
