>Addgene plasmid #51673 | M3938 trp1::ADE2 Disruptor Converter | addgene partial sequence | sequence record 81440 | M13pUC-Fwd 5'-CCCAGTCACGACGTTGTAAAACG-3'
GATTGAGCAAGCTAATTCGGTCGAAAAAAGAAAAGGAGAGGGCCAAGAGGGAGGGCATTGGTGACTATTG
AGCACGTGAGTATACGTGATTAAGCACACAAAGGCAGCTTGGAGTATGTCTGTTATTAATTTCACAGGTA
GTTCTGGTCCATTGGTGAAAGTTTGCGGCTTGCAGAGCACAGAGGCCGCAGAATGTGCTCTAGATTCCGA
TGCTGACTTGCTGGGTATTATATGTGTGCCCAATAGAAAGAGAACAATTGACCCGGTTATTGCAAGGAAA
ATTTCAAGTCTTGTAAAAGCATATAAAAATAGTTCAGGCACTCCGAAATACTTGGTTGGCGTGTTTCGTA
ATCAACCTAAGGAGGATGTTTTGGCTCTGGTCAATGATTACGGCATTGATGATCCGGGATCTTTTTACTC
AAATTTACAGTTTTGATATCTTGGCGTTTTTCCTCACATTTATTACAAAAGAAAGTGGGCAGGATTTGCC
CTTCACAAAATCTCTGTCCAGGAGAAGAACGTATTTGACCAGAATTGCTCAATCTTCTTCATTGAGACAG
TTTTTACAACTGAGTACACGCCCTAATATAAGGATTCTGGGAGGTAATGGGCAGGGTACTGGAAATTCCA
ATTATCCCGAATTTACAAACGCATCCTCAGTCATCTCACCCAAGCTAAGGGCTTCTCCTCTACTAGAAAG
AAGGGCGTCAAAAATCTGCTATGCTATTACGAAATTACTCTATAGGTTAGAATGTCATCCCATAGGTATG
GCCCTTTTAAAGAAGTATCTCCACAATCAATTGCGAGAAGCCTATCTAGAATCAAAACGACACTTTATTT
CCAAAAAGGGAGATTCGACCAACACTTCCTCTACCATTGCATCATCATCTTTCGCTGGCGCATCTGTTCC
TCTATCTTCAAACGAATCAGGAATGCTAAACGGCTTGAAGC
